>Addgene plasmid #203740 | pHLP710 | addgene full sequence | sequence record 402963 | Addgene NGS Result
GACGAAAGGGCCTCGTGATACGCCTATTTTTATAGGTTAATGTCATGATAATAATGGTTTCTTAGACGGA
TCGCTTGCCTGTAACTTACACGCGCCTCGTATCTTTTAATGATGGAATAATTTGGGAATTTACTCTGTGT
TTATTTATTTTTATGTTTTGTATTTGGATTTTAGAAAGTAAATAAAGAAGGTAGAAGAGTTACGGAATGA
AGAAAAAAAAATAAACAAAGGTTTAAAAAATTTCAACAAAAAGCGTACTTTACATATATATTTATTAGAC
AAGAAAAGCAGATTAAATAGATATACATTCGATTAACGATAAGTAAAATGTAAAATCACAGGATTTTCGT
GTGTGGTCTTCTACACAGACAAGATGAAACAATTCGGCATTAATACCTGAGAGCAGGAAGAGCAAGATAA
AAGGTAGTATTTGTTGGCGATCCCCCTAGAGTCTTTTACATCTTCGGAAAACAAAAACTATTTTTTCTTT
AATTTCTTTTTTTACTTTCTATTTTTAATTTATATATTTATATTAAAAAATTTAAATTATAATTATTTTT
ATAGCACGTGATGAAAAGGACCCAGGTGGCACTTTTCGGGGAAATGTGCGCGGAACCCCTATTTGTTTAT
TTTTCTAAATACATTCAAATATGTATCCGCTCATGAGACAATAACCCTGATAAATGCTTCAATAATATTG
AAAAAGGAAGAGTATGAGTATTCAACATTTCCGTGTCGCCCTTATTCCCTTTTTTGCGGCATTTTGCCTT
CCTGTTTTTGCTCACCCAGAAACGCTGGTGAAAGTAAAAGATGCTGAAGATCAGTTGGGTGCACGAGTGG
GTTACATCGAACTGGATCTCAACAGCGGTAAGATCCTTGAGAGTTTTCGCCCCGAAGAACGTTTTCCAAT
GATGAGCACTTTTAAAGTTCTGCTATGTGGCGCGGTATTATCCCGTATTGACGCCGGGCAAGAGCAACTC
GGTCGCCGCATACACTATTCTCAGAATGACTTGGTTGAGTACTCACCAGTCACAGAAAAGCATCTTACGG
ATGGCATGACAGTAAGAGAATTATGCAGTGCTGCCATAACCATGAGTGATAACACTGCGGCCAACTTACT
TCTGACAACGATCGGAGGACCGAAGGAGCTAACCGCTTTTTTGCACAACATGGGGGATCATGTAACTCGC
CTTGATCGTTGGGAACCGGAGCTGAATGAAGCCATACCAAACGACGAGCGTGACACCACGATGCCTGTAG
CAATGGCAACAACGTTGCGCAAACTATTAACTGGCGAACTACTTACTCTAGCTTCCCGGCAACAATTAAT
AGACTGGATGGAGGCGGATAAAGTTGCAGGACCACTTCTGCGCTCGGCCCTTCCGGCTGGCTGGTTTATT
GCTGATAAATCTGGAGCCGGTGAGCGTGGGTCTCGCGGTATCATTGCAGCACTGGGGCCAGATGGTAAGC
CCTCCCGTATCGTAGTTATCTACACGACGGGGAGTCAGGCAACTATGGATGAACGAAATAGACAGATCGC
TGAGATAGGTGCCTCACTGATTAAGCATTGGTAACTGTCAGACCAAGTTTACTCATATATACTTTAGATT
GATTTAAAACTTCATTTTTAATTTAAAAGGATCTAGGTGAAGATCCTTTTTGATAATCTCATGACCAAAA
TCCCTTAACGTGAGTTTTCGTTCCACTGAGCGTCAGACCCCGTAGAAAAGATCAAAGGATCTTCTTGAGA
TCCTTTTTTTCTGCGCGTAATCTGCTGCTTGCAAACAAAAAAACCACCGCTACCAGCGGTGGTTTGTTTG
CCGGATCAAGAGCTACCAACTCTTTTTCCGAAGGTAACTGGCTTCAGCAGAGCGCAGATACCAAATACTG
TTCTTCTAGTGTAGCCGTAGTTAGGCCACCACTTCAAGAACTCTGTAGCACCGCCTACATACCTCGCTCT
GCTAATCCTGTTACCAGTGGCTGCTGCCAGTGGCGATAAGTCGTGTCTTACCGGGTTGGACTCAAGACGA
TAGTTACCGGATAAGGCGCAGCGGTCGGGCTGAACGGGGGGTTCGTGCACACAGCCCAGCTTGGAGCGAA
CGACCTACACCGAACTGAGATACCTACAGCGTGAGCTATGAGAAAGCGCCACGCTTCCCGAAGGGAGAAA
GGCGGACAGGTATCCGGTAAGCGGCAGGGTCGGAACAGGAGAGCGCACGAGGGAGCTTCCAGGGGGAAAC
GCCTGGTATCTTTATAGTCCTGTCGGGTTTCGCCACCTCTGACTTGAGCGTCGATTTTTGTGATGCTCGT
CAGGGGGGCGGAGCCTATGGAAAAACGCCAGCAACGCGGCCTTTTTACGGTTCCTGGCCTTTTGCTGGCC
TTTTGCTCACATGTTCTTTCCTGCGTTATCCCCTGATTCTGTGGATAACCGTATTACCGCCTTTGAGTGA
GCTGATACCGCTCGCCGCAGCCGAACGACCGAGCGCAGCGAGTCAGTGAGCGAGGAAGCGGAAGAGCGCC
CAATACGCAAACCGCCTCTCCCCGCGCGTTGGCCGATTCATTAATGCAGCTGGCACGACAGGTTTCCCGA
CTGGAAAGCGGGCAGTGAGCGCAACGCAATTAATGTGAGTTAGCTCACTCATTAGGCACCCCAGGCTTTA
CACTTTATGCTTCCGGCTCCTATGTTGGGCCGGCTAGGCCTGTAATTGTAGTAAGAATGACAAGTATCAG
TTGAGAAAAAAAGTAACAAAGAGAAAGCTCGGAGGAGGCTCCCCAAAGGTTTTATCACCAATGGTGGTAC
CACTAACCCAAGAACAGAAAAAGCATTGATATTTTGAAAAAATACAATACTCATCTTTTAACCCGAACCT
TTTCTTGTCCTTTAAAACTTTTATCTCATGTCTGTCCAAAGTCATATTGTCTTACTACTTTCTCTCCTTC
ATCGTCCTTCCGGCCCCCCCGGATCCGGATGGTATAAACGGAAACAAAAAAAAGAGCTGGTACTACTTTC
TTTAAAATTATTTTATTATTTGATTTTATTTAATAGTATATATTATATTTTGAACGTAGATTATTTTGTT
GAAAGTTGCTGTAGTGCCATTGATTCGTAACACTAATTCTGTATTAGTCATTCCTCTTGTTTGATAGTAT
CCAAAAAAACGGCTATTTTTTTGCAATCTTATTTCCTGCATATTATACAGATAACATAATGAAAGAAAAA
ATCTTTTTTTTTGTTCTTCAATGATGATTTCAACCATTCTTTTAAACATTGATCAATTCCTGAGCAACAA
CCCCATACACACTGGTTTATATATCGCCCCTTTTACAGTTGAAGAAAGAAATAGAAATAGAAATAGCAAA
CAAAAGATATGACAGTCAACACTAAGACCTATAGTGAGAGAGCAGAAACTCATGCCTCACCAGTAGCACA
ACGATTATTTCGATTAATGGAACTGAAGAAAACCAATTTATGTGCATCAATTGATGTTGATACCACTAAG
GAATTCCTTGAATTAATTGATAAATTGGGTCCTTATGTATGCTTAATCAAGACTCATATTGATATAATCA
ATGATTTTTCCTATGAATCCACTATTGAACCATTATTAGAACTTTCACGTAAACATCAATTTATGATTTT
TGAAGATAGAAAATTTGCTGATATTGGTAATACCGTGAAGAAACAATATATTGGTGGAGTTTATAAAATT
AGTAGTTGGGCAGATATTACTAATGCTCATGGTGTCACTGGGAATGGAGTAGTTGAAGGATTAAAACAGG
GAGCTAAAGAAACCACCACCAACCAAGAGCCAAGAGGGTTATTGATGTTAGCTGAATTATCATCAGTGGG
ATCATTAGCATATGGAGAATATTCTCAAAAAACTGTTGAAATTGCTAAATCCGATAAGGAATTTGTTGTT
GGATTTATTGCCCAACGTGATATGGGTGGACAAGAAGAAGGATTTGATTGGCTTATTATGACACCTGGAG
TTGGATTAGATGATAAAGGTGATGGATTAGGACAACAATATAGAACTGTTGATGAAGTTGTTAGCACTGG
AACTGATATTATCATTGTTGGTAGAGGATTGTTTGGTAAAGGAAGAGATCCAGATATTGAAGGTAAAAGG
TATAGAGATGCTGGTTGGAATGCTTATTTGAAAAAAACTGGCCAATTATAAATGTGAAGGGGGAGATTTT
CACTTTATTAGATTTGTATATATGTATAATAAATAAATAAATAAGTTAAATAAATAATTAAATAAGGGTG
GTAATTATTACTATTTACAATCAAAGGTGGTCCTTCTAGTCGAGCGTCAAAACTAGAGAATAATAAAGAA
AACGATCTTTTCAAAAAGAAAAAACCTTTTAGTTTTCCTTTGTTGTTGTTGTGGGTGTGTGCTATTTATA
TTATATAGTTTACTCATAATACCATAAAATATTCGGTTTGATTAGGTTATTTTAATAAGCTAATTTGTTT
CTAATCGTGTAATTTATGCTGTGTATATTAAGTAGTGTGTGCACTGCCCAAAAATGTTTGTTGTTTATAG
TCGGTTAAAGAGAAAAAAGAAAAAAAGATCCATACACACACGTTAATTAGTTGTTCAACGTAATACACTC
ATATTTTGTTCTTATTTGCTTTCGGTCGCTGTTCTCACCAAGATTTATTGCCAACGAAACAATTTTTTTT
TATATATTTTCAGATTTTTCTTTTTTTCCTTTCCTTTCCTTTTCTAATTTTCACTCCTGGTTTTCTTTCT
TTCTTAGAAACATTATCTCGATATTAATATTAAAAAAATATAATCATTCAAAATGGACGGTGGTATGTTT
TAGTTTAGCTTCAATTCTAATTGATTGATTAATCAGTTGATTGGTTTCAATATGACAAATGGGTAGGGTG
GGAAAACTTCATTTTCAATTCAGATCAAACTTTTTTGTTGTCGACATAATATTTCTCGTTTGGGATGTTA
CTGTCACATTAATAATACACACACATCAGCTTATAATTTTGAAAGTAATTTATCAGATATGTTGTGACGA
TCAGTGGAAATGGCTAACTTCAATGTATCTGTTCTTCCCCTTTTTCAAAGTTCACGTTTTTTGATTGATT
GATTGATCTGTCGGCAGTGGTTTCAAAACCATTCGGTGAGTAATCCTATCAATCAATGTTACGACAAAAG
GCTCAATATTCAAAATTGCAATGTTTTATGTTTTCCTACGTGTACTTGTGCAAGGCAATTGATTCAACAT
TGCTTTTGGTGTTTGACGAGTTTCTAGTTTGGACTTGTGTTGTTATCTGGGCTATACAGATTTCCCGGCT
CACTATGAATTTTTTTTTTCGACGCTCAGTGCACACAACTATAAACAACACAAACACAAACACAGCAAGA
AAAAAAAAAAACGAACATTGAATTGAAACCAAGCCAACTGAAAAATTCCTTATTTAAATGACTGTCATAC
TAACCCATTTTTATAGAAGAAGTTGCTGCTTTAGTTATCGATAACGGTTCTCATATGACATACTTCCCTG
AAGAAGTGGTAGAGCATATTTTCTCCTTTTTACCTGCCCAAAGAGATCGAAATACCGTCTCACTTGTATG
CAAAGTTTGGTATGAGATTGAACGATTATCAAGACGAGGGGTCTTTGTAGGTAATTGTTATGCAGTGCGT
GCCGGTCGAGTCGCTGCTAGATTCCCTAACGTGCGTGCCCTTACCGTCAAGGGTAAGCCTCACTTTGCAG
ATTTTAATTTAGTGCCACCTGATTGGGGTGGATATGCCGGTCCATGGATCGAAGCCGCCGCTCGTGGTTG
TCACGGATTGGAAGAATTACGAATGAAGCGAATGGTCGTTTCCGACGAATCCTTAGAATTGTTAGCAAGA
AGTTTTCCACGATTCAGAGCATTAGTATTAATATCATGCGAGGGTTTTTCAACTGACGGATTAGCCGCCG
TAGCCTCACATTGCAAGTTATTGAGAGAATTGGACTTACAAGAAAATGAGGTCGAGGACCGTGGACCTCG
ATGGTTGTCATGCTTTCCTGATTCCTGCACATCACTTGTGTCCTTGAATTTCGCATGTATCAAGGGGGAA
GTTAACGCTGGGTCCTTGGAAAGATTGGTGTCACGTTCACCTAATTTACGTTCTTTGAGATTGAACCGTT
CCGTATCCGTTGATACTTTAGCCAAAATTTTGCTTAGAACTCCTAATTTGGAGGATCTTGGAACTGGAAA
TTTGACTGATGACTTCCAAACAGAGTCTTATTTTAAGTTAACATCCGCTTTGGAAAAGTGTAAGATGTTA
CGAAGTTTATCCGGTTTTTGGGACGCATCTCCAGTGTGCTTGTCATTTATTTATCCTTTGTGCGCCCAGT
TAACTGGGTTAAATTTATCTTATGCCCCTACCTTGGATGCTTCAGATCTTACTAAAATGATAAGTCGATG
TGTCAAATTACAGCGATTATGGGTCTTAGACTGTATCTCTGACAAGGGGTTACAAGTAGTAGCCTCTAGT
TGCAAAGATCTTCAAGAATTAAGAGTGTTTCCTAGTGACTTCTACGTGGCAGGTTATTCAGCAGTAACAG
AGGAGGGATTGGTCGCTGTATCATTAGGTTGCCCAAAGTTGAATTCATTGTTATACTTCTGCCACCAAAT
GACTAATGCCGCATTGGTCACTGTTGCCAAGAATTGCCCTAACTTTACTCGTTTTCGTTTGTGTATATTG
GAGCCAGGTAAGCCAGACGTTGTCACTAGTCAACCATTGGATGAGGGATTCGGTGCAATTGTAAGAGAAT
GTAAGGGGTTGCAACGTTTGAGTATCAGTGGGTTATTAACAGACAAGGTTTTCATGTATATTGGTAAATA
CGCCAAGCAGCTTGAAATGTTAAGTATAGCATTCGCTGGAGATAGTGATAAGGGTATGATGCACGTAATG
AATGGGTGTAAAAATCTTCGAAAATTAGAAATCCGAGATTCACCTTTTGGAGACGCTGCCCTTCTTGGGA
ATTTCGCTCGATACGAAACCATGAGATCCCTTTGGATGTCCTCATGCAACGTGACATTGAAGGGATGCCA
AGTTCTTGCCTCCAAGATGCCTATGTTAAACGTAGAGGTTATTAATGAGAGAGATGGGTCCAACGAGATG
GAAGAAAACCACGGAGATTTGCCAAAAGTTGAGAAGCTTTATGTATACCGTACCACTGCAGGGGCTCGTG
ATGATGCTCCAAATTTTGTCAAGATATTGGTTGATAGTGGTAGTGCAGCTAGTGGGGAGCAAAAATTGAT
TTCTGAAGAAGATTTAAATGGTGAGCAAAAGTTGATATCAGAGGAAGACTTGAATGGTGAACAGAAATTA
ATCTCCGAAGAAGACTTAAATGGTTCATCCTAATCGAGTCAGTACTGACAATAAAAAGATTCTTGTTTTC
AAGAACTTGTCATTTGTATAGTTTTTTTATATTGTAGTTGTTCTATTTTAATCAAATGTTAGCGTGATTT
ATATTTTTTTTCGCCTCGACATCATCTGCCCAGATGCGAAGTTAAGTGCGCAGAAAGTAATATCATGCGT
CAATCGTATGTGAATGCTGGTCGCTATACTGCTGTCGATTCGATACTAACGCCGCCATCCAGTGTCGACG
TTTAAACGAGCTCGAATTCGGTACCCAATTCGCCCTATAGTGAGTCGTATTACAATTCACTGGCCGTCGT
TTTACAACGTCGTGACTGGGAAAACCCTGGCGTTACCCAACTTAATCGCCTTGCAGCACATCCCCCTTTC
GCCAGCTGGCGTAATAGCGAAGAGGCCCGCACCGATCGCCCTTCCCAACAGTTGCGCAGCCTGAATGGCG
AATGG
[124 nt withheld, positions 7846-7969]
CGCCGGTAAACAAGTGGTATTCAAGCACAATTCAGTTTTCTGGATCTCTAATAATTGCAATTGCAATTGC
TTCACATACTCTGTTTATAATTCAGTTTCTTTCTCTTGATGTTACTGATATATTAAGTTAATAAATACCA
ATAACTTTTTTTCAAAAATCTTCTATTTTCCTTTCAATTGATTATTTAAACACGAATCGTTAATAAGCTG
TGATTGCTTTTTCTTTTTCTTTTTCTTTTCTTTGTTCAAGTTTGAAAAAAGTAAAAAAAAAGGTTTCTCT
TGTTCGATGTAGAATTCAGTGGGTTAAGGCCTAGCCGGCC
[87 nt withheld, positions 8290-8376]
A
[49 nt withheld, positions 8378-8426]
CCTTTGACGTTGGAGTCCACGTTCTTT
[37 nt withheld, positions 8454-8490]
ACCCTATCTCGGTCTATTCTTTTGATTTATAAGGGATTTTGCCGATTTCGGCCTATTGGTTAAAAAATGA
GCTGATTTAACAAAAATTTAACGCGAATTTTAACAAAATATTAACGCTTACAATTTCCTGATGCGGTATT
TTCTCCTTACGCATCTGTGCGGTATTTCACACCGCATAGATCGGCAAGTGCACAAACAATACTTAAATAA
ATACTACTCAGTAATAACCTATTTCTTAGCATTTTTGACGAAATTTGCTATTTTGTTAGAGTCTTTTACA
CCATTTGTCTCCACACCTCCGCTTACATCAACACCAATAACGCCATTTAATCTAAGCGCATCACCAACAT
TTTCTGGCGTCAGTCCACCAGCTAACATAAAATGTAAGCTTTCGGGGCTCTCTTGCCTTCCAACCCAGTC
AGAAATCGAGTTCCAATCCAAAAGTTCACCTGTCCCACCTGCTTCTGAATCAAACAAGGGAATAAACGAA
TGAGGTTTCTGTGAAGCTGCACTGAGTAGTATGTTGCAGTCTTTTGGAAATACGAGTCTTTTAATAACTG
GCAAACCGAGGAACTCTTGGTATTCTTGCCACGACTCATCTCCATGCAGTTGGACGATATCAATGCCGTA
ATCATTGACCAGAGCCAAAACATCCTCCTTAGGTTGATTACGAAACACGCCAACCAAGTATTTCGGAGTG
CCTGAACTATTTTTATATGCTTTTACAAGACTTGAAATTTTCCTTGCAATAACCGGGTCAATTGTTCTCT
TTCTATTGGGCACACATATAATACCCAGCAAGTCAGCATCGGAATCTAGAGCACATTCTGCGGCCTCTGT
GCTCTGCAAGCCGCAAACTTTCACCAATGGACCAGAACTACCTGTGAAATTAATAACAGACATACTCCAA
GCTGCCTTTGTGTGCTTAATCACGTATACTCACGTGCTCAATAGTCACCAATGCCCTCCCTCTTGGCCCT
CTCCTTTTCTTTTTTCGACCGAATTAATTCTTAATCGGCAAAAAAAGAAAAGCTCCGGATCAAGATTGTA
CGTAAGGTGACAAGCTATTTTTCAATAAAGAATATCTTCCACTACTGCCATCTGGCGTCATAACTGCAAA
GTACACATATATTACGATGCTGTTCTATTAAATGCTTCCTATATTATATATATAGTAATGTCGTGATCTA
TGGTGCACTCTCAGTACAATCTGCTCTGATGCCGCATAGTTAAGCCAGCCCCGACACCCGCCAACACCCG
CTGACGCGCCCTGACGGGCTTGTCTGCTCCCGGCATCCGCTTACAGACAAGCTGTGACCGTCTCCGGGAG
CTGCATGTGTCAGAGGTTTTCACCGTCATCACCGAAACGCGCGA
Features (pLannotate 1.2.2; 20 found; start..end, strand, type, name):
     69..572     -  misc_feature   CEN/ARS: S. cerevisiae CEN6 centromere fused to an autonomously replicating sequence
    609..713     +  promoter       AmpR promoter: bla
    714..1574    +  CDS            AmpR: β-lactamase; bla; confers resistance to ampicillin, carbenicillin, and related antibiotics
   1745..2333    +  rep_origin     ori: high-copy-number ColE1/pMB1/pBR322/pUC origin of replication
   2516..2608    +  CDS            lacI (fragment): lac repressor; lacI; The lac repressor binds to the lac operator to inhibit transcription in E. coli. This inhibition can be relieved by adding lactose or isopropyl-β-D-thiogalactopyranoside (IPTG).
   2621..2642    +  protein_bind   CAP binding site: CAP binding activates transcription in the presence of cAMP. E. coli catabolite activator protein
   2657..2687    +  promoter       lac promoter: promoter for the E. coli lac operon
   3387..4175    +  CDS            URA3: PYRF_YEAST - Experimental evidence at protein level: Swiss-Prot protein existence level 1. From Saccharomyces cerevisiae (strain ATCC 204508 / S288c) (Baker's yeast).
   4227..4243    -  promoter       copia promoter (fragment): strong promoter from the Drosophila transposable element copia (Sinclair et al., 1986)
   5515..7239    +  CDS            TIR1B_ORYSJ: Experimental evidence at transcript level: Swiss-Prot protein existence level 2. From Oryza sativa subsp. japonica (Rice).
   7394..7591    +  terminator     TEF terminator: Ashbya gossypii TEF terminator
   7664..7682    -  promoter       T7 promoter: promoter for bacteriophage T7 RNA polymerase
   7685..7842    +  CDS            lacZα (fragment): LacZα fragment of β-galactosidase; lacZ fragment
   7846..7975    +  rep_origin     f1 ori (fragment) (sequence partly withheld): f1 bacteriophage origin of replication; arrow indicates direction of (+) strand synthesis
   8289..8616    +  rep_origin     M13 ori (fragment) (sequence partly withheld): M13 bacteriophage origin of replication; arrow indicates direction of (+) strand synthesis
   8617..8668    -  misc_feature   bom (fragment): basis of mobility region from pBR322
   8719..9393    -  CDS            TRP1: phosphoribosylanthranilate isomerase, required for tryptophan biosynthesis; S. cerevisiae TRP1; yeast auxotrophic marker
   9394..9541    -  promoter       TRP1 promoter: S. cerevisiae TRP1
   9679..9728    -  misc_feature   bom (fragment): basis of mobility region from pBR322
   9830..1       -  CDS            rop (fragment) (across the origin): Rop protein, which maintains plasmids at low copy number; rop
