[The description below was written by a language model from this plasmid's Addgene catalogue record and pLannotate feature annotations shown in this document.]
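Description:
pHLP710 is a 9,864 bp Candida albicans integrating vector built to place an OsTIR1-3xMyc expression cassette at the NEUT5L locus, a site commonly used as a neutral landing pad for transgenes in C. albicans. The catalogue lists the backbone as unknown. The feature table nonetheless shows a shuttle-type scaffold carrying a high-copy ColE1/pUC origin and an ampicillin resistance gene (bla with its own promoter) for propagation in E. coli. It also shows a Saccharomyces cerevisiae CEN6/ARS element and a TRP1 marker with its promoter, which could support maintenance in baker's yeast, although the record does not say whether they were used. Remnants of lacI, lacZα, the lac promoter, a T7 promoter, f1/M13 origins, bom and rop are also annotated and appear to be backbone leftovers. Selection in Candida relies on URA3, and a URA3 coding sequence is annotated upstream of the insert (identified by similarity to the S. cerevisiae protein).

The payload is the 1,725 bp rice (Oryza sativa) TIR1 coding sequence, made synthetically and codon-optimized for C. albicans, driven by the C. albicans ACT1 promoter and fused at its C terminus to a 3xMyc epitope for detection. An Ashbya gossypii TEF terminator follows the open reading frame. The ACT1 promoter, the Myc tag and the NEUT5L homology sequences are not picked up by the automated annotation, so their positions are not documented here. OsTIR1 is the auxin-receptor F-box protein that, in the presence of auxin, recruits degron-tagged proteins to the host SCF ubiquitin ligase for proteasomal destruction. The plasmid therefore supplies the TIR1 component needed to establish auxin-inducible protein degradation in Candida strains.
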