Addgene plasmid #203740: pHLP710
Purpose: Integration of OsTIR1-3xMyc at NEUT5L locus
Depositing lab: Mark Hall. Depositing organization: Purdue University. Publication: Rapid, efficient auxin-inducible protein degradation in Candida pathogens. Milholland KL, Gregor JB, Hoda S, Piriz-Antunez S, Duenas-Santero E, Vu BG, Patel KP, Moye-Rowley WS, Vazquez de Aldana CR, Correa-Bordes J, Briggs SD, Hall MC. mSphere. 2023 Aug 18:e0028323. doi: 10.1128/msphere.00283-23. PubMed 37594261.
Backbone
  Vector backbone: unknown
  Total vector size (bp): 9864
  Vector type: Candida albicans integrating vector
  Selectable markers: URA3
Growth in bacteria
  Bacterial resistance: Ampicillin, 100 μg/mL
  Growth temperature: 37°C
  Growth strain: DH5alpha
  Copy number: Unknown
Gene/Insert
  Gene/Insert name: OsTIR1
  Species: Oryza sativa
  Insert size (bp): 1725
  Promoter: ACT1 (C. albicans)
  Tag / fusion protein: 3xMyc (C terminal on insert)
  Cloning method: Gibson Cloning
  Sequencing primers: 5′ none; 3′ none
Terms and licenses: Academic/Nonprofit Terms; Industry Terms: Not Available to Industry
Depositor comments: OsTIR1 gene was made synthetically and was codon-optimized for Candida albicans
How to cite: pHLP710 was a gift from Mark Hall (Addgene plasmid # 203740 ; http://n2t.net/addgene:203740 ; RRID:Addgene_203740)
